Addgene plasmid #14441: p4947 pcDNA4c hBrd4 full-length
Depositing lab: Peter Howley. Publication: Interaction of the bovine papillomavirus E2 protein with Brd4 tethers the viral DNA to host mitotic chromosomes. You J, Croyle JL, Nishimura A, Ozato K, Howley PM. Cell. 2004 Apr 30. 117(3):349-60. 10.1016/S0092-8674(04)00402-7 PubMed 15109495.
Backbone
  Vector backbone: pcDNA4 / HisMax C
  Backbone manufacturer: Invitrogen
  Backbone size w/o insert (bp): 5300
  Vector type: Mammalian Expression
  Selectable markers: Zeocin
Growth in bacteria
  Bacterial resistance: Ampicillin, 100 μg/mL
  Growth temperature: 37°C
  Growth strain: DH5alpha
  Copy number: High Copy
Gene/Insert
  Gene/Insert name: Brd4 (alt names: Brd 4; hBrd4)
  Species: H. sapiens (human)
  Insert size (bp): 4100
  Entrez Gene: BRD4 (a.k.a. CAP, CDLS6, FSHRG4, HUNK1, HUNKI, MCAP)
  Tag / fusion protein: 6xHis (N terminal on backbone); T7 tag (N terminal on backbone); Xpress epitope (N terminal on backbone)
  Cloning method: Restriction Enzyme; 5′ cloning site BamHI (not destroyed); 3′ cloning site NotI (not destroyed)
  Sequencing primers: 5′ T7
Terms and licenses: Academic/Nonprofit Terms; Industry Terms: Not Available to Industry
Depositor comments: Addgene sequencing results find amino acid change T249P compared to hBrd4 reference sequence NP_490597.1
How to cite: p4947 pcDNA4c hBrd4 full-length was a gift from Peter Howley (Addgene plasmid # 14441 ; http://n2t.net/addgene:14441 ; RRID:Addgene_14441)
