[The description below was written by a language model from this plasmid's Addgene catalogue record and pLannotate feature annotations shown in this document.]
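Description:
p4947 pcDNA4c hBrd4 full-length is a mammalian expression plasmid built on the Invitrogen pcDNA4/HisMax C backbone and carrying the full-length human BRD4 coding sequence (about 4.1 kb), inserted between BamHI and NotI sites that both remain intact. The sequenced construct is roughly 9.3 kb. It is propagated in E. coli as a high-copy plasmid through a ColE1/pUC-type origin with ampicillin selection from the β-lactamase gene, and it also carries an f1 origin. For selection in mammalian cells, a Sh ble (BleoR) cassette confers Zeocin resistance. This cassette is driven by the SV40 early promoter, with an adjacent EM7 bacterial promoter, and ends in an SV40 polyadenylation signal.

BRD4 expression is driven by the human CMV immediate-early enhancer and promoter and terminated by the bovine growth hormone polyadenylation signal. Between the promoter and the start of the reading frame sit a T7 promoter, which doubles as the sequencing primer site, and the QBI SP163 element, a translational enhancer derived from the mouse VEGF 5' UTR. The backbone supplies an N-terminal tag block fused in frame to BRD4, consisting of 6xHis, the T7 gene 10 leader tag and the Xpress epitope, which includes an enterokinase cleavage site. These tags allow detection and affinity purification of the protein. The short fragment that the automated annotation calls capTEV appears to correspond to the 6xHis stretch.

Repository sequencing found a T249P amino acid change relative to the human BRD4 reference protein. The associated publication concerns the interaction of bovine papillomavirus E2 with Brd4 and the tethering of viral DNA to host mitotic chromosomes, which is consistent with using the plasmid to express tagged BRD4 in mammalian cells for interaction studies.
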