Features (pLannotate 1.2.2; 25 found; start..end, strand, type, name):
     28..80      -  misc_feature   bom (fragment): basis of mobility region from pBR322
    235..614     +  enhancer       CMV enhancer: human cytomegalovirus immediate early enhancer
    615..818     +  promoter       CMV promoter: human cytomegalovirus (CMV) immediate early promoter
    814..847     +  LTR            5' LTR (truncated) (fragment): truncated 5' long terminal repeat (LTR) from HIV-1
    863..881     +  promoter       T7 promoter: promoter for bacteriophage T7 RNA polymerase
    917..1079    +  misc_feature   QBI SP163: strong translational enhancer derived from the 5' UTR of the mouse VEGF gene
   1092..1112    +  CDS            capTEV™ (fragment): composite tag for in vivo biotinylation, TEV protease cleavage, and 6xHis tagging
   1113..1145    +  CDS            T7 tag (gene 10 leader): leader peptide from bacteriophage T7 gene 10 promotes efficient translation in E. coli
   1149..1172    +  CDS            Xpress™ tag: Xpress™ epitope tag, including an enterokinase recognition and cleavage site
   1185..5270    +  CDS            BRD4 (sequence partly withheld): BRD4_HUMAN - Also known as HUNK1. Experimental evidence at protein level: Swiss-Prot protein existence level 1. [Isoform B]: Acts as a chromatin insulator in the DNA damage response pathway. Inhibits DNA damage response signaling by recruiting the condensin-2 complex to acetylated histones, leading to chromatin structure remodeling, insulating the region from DNA damage response by limiting spreading of histone H2AX/H2A.x phosphorylation. From Homo sapiens (Human).
   5324..5548    +  polyA_signal   bGH poly(A) signal: bovine growth hormone polyadenylation signal
   5552..5573    +  promoter       SV40 promoter (fragment): SV40 enhancer and early promoter
   5594..6022    +  rep_origin     f1 ori (sequence partly withheld): f1 bacteriophage origin of replication; arrow indicates direction of (+) strand synthesis
   6036..6365    +  promoter       SV40 promoter: SV40 enhancer and early promoter
   6413..6460    +  promoter       EM7 promoter: synthetic bacterial promoter&nbsp
   6479..6853    +  CDS            BleoR: antibiotic-binding protein; Sh ble from Streptoalloteichus hindustanus; confers resistance to bleomycin, phleomycin, and Zeocin™
   6863..6988    +  CDS            ble (fragment): BLE_KLEPN - Experimental evidence at protein level: Swiss-Prot protein existence level 1. Binding protein with a strong affinity to the bleomycin family of antibiotics. Binds to CL990; an antimitotic-antibiotic compound. From Klebsiella pneumoniae.
   6983..7104    +  polyA_signal   SV40 poly(A) signal: SV40 polyadenylation signal
   7177..7193    -  protein_bind   lac operator: The lac repressor binds to the lac operator to inhibit transcription in E. coli. This inhibition can be relieved by adding lactose or isopropyl-β-D-thiogalactopyranoside (IPTG). lac repressor encoded by lacI
   7201..7231    -  promoter       lac promoter: promoter for the E. coli lac operon
   7246..7267    -  protein_bind   CAP binding site: CAP binding activates transcription in the presence of cAMP. E. coli catabolite activator protein
   7280..7372    -  CDS            lacI (fragment): lac repressor; lacI; The lac repressor binds to the lac operator to inhibit transcription in E. coli. This inhibition can be relieved by adding lactose or isopropyl-β-D-thiogalactopyranoside (IPTG).
   7555..8143    -  rep_origin     ori: high-copy-number ColE1/pMB1/pBR322/pUC origin of replication
   8314..9174    -  CDS            AmpR: β-lactamase; bla; confers resistance to ampicillin, carbenicillin, and related antibiotics
   9175..9279    -  promoter       AmpR promoter: bla
>Addgene plasmid #14441 | p4947 pcDNA4c hBrd4 full-length | addgene full sequence | sequence record 151248 | Addgene NGS Result
GACGGATCGGGAGATCTCCCGATCCCCTATGGTGCACTCTCAGTACAATCTGCTCTGATGCCGCATAGTT
AAGCCAGTATCTGCTCCCTGCTTGTGTGTTGGAGGTCGCTGAGTAGTGCGCGAGCAAAATTTAAGCTACA
ACAAGGCAAGGCTTGACCGACAATTGCATGAAGAATCTGCTTAGGGTTAGGCGTTTTGCGCTGCTTCGCG
ATGTACGGGCCAGATATACGCGTTGACATTGATTATTGACTAGTTATTAATAGTAATCAATTACGGGGTC
ATTAGTTCATAGCCCATATATGGAGTTCCGCGTTACATAACTTACGGTAAATGGCCCGCCTGGCTGACCG
CCCAACGACCCCCGCCCATTGACGTCAATAATGACGTATGTTCCCATAGTAACGCCAATAGGGACTTTCC
ATTGACGTCAATGGGTGGAGTATTTACGGTAAACTGCCCACTTGGCAGTACATCAAGTGTATCATATGCC
AAGTACGCCCCCTATTGACGTCAATGACGGTAAATGGCCCGCCTGGCATTATGCCCAGTACATGACCTTA
TGGGACTTTCCTACTTGGCAGTACATCTACGTATTAGTCATCGCTATTACCATGGTGATGCGGTTTTGGC
AGTACATCAATGGGCGTGGATAGCGGTTTGACTCACGGGGATTTCCAAGTCTCCACCCCATTGACGTCAA
TGGGAGTTTGTTTTGGCACCAAAATCAACGGGACTTTCCAAAATGTCGTAACAACTCCGCCCCATTGACG
CAAATGGGCGGTAGGCGTGTACGGTGGGAGGTCTATATAAGCAGAGCTCTCTGGCTAACTAGAGAACCCA
CTGCTTACTGGCTTATCGAAATTAATACGACTCACTATAGGGAGACCCAAGCTGGCTAGCGTTTAAACTT
AAGCTTAGCGCAGAGGCTTGGGGCAGCCGAGCGGCAGCCAGGCCCCGGCCCGGGCCTCGGTTCCAGAAGG
GAGAGGAGCCCGCCAAGGCGCGCAAGAGAGCGGGCTGCCTCGCAGTCCGAGCCGGAGAGGGAGCGCGAGC
CGCGCCGGCCCCGGACGGCCTCCGAAACCATGGGGGGTTCTCATCATCATCATCATCATGGTATGGCTAG
CATGACTGGTGGACAGCAAATGGGTCGGGATCTGTACGACGATGACGATAAGGTACCAGGATCCATGTCT
GCGGAGAGCGGCCCTGGGACGAGATTGAGAAATCTGCCAGTAATGGGGGATGGACTAGAAACTTCCCAAA
TGTCTACAACACAGGCCCAGGCCCAACCCCAGCCAGCCAACGCAGCCAGCACCAACCCCCCGCCCCCAGA
GACCTCCAACCCTAACAAGCCCAAGAGGCAG
[300 nt withheld, positions 1362-1661]
AAAATAAATGAGCTACCCACAGAAGAAACCGAGATCATGATAGTCCAGGCAAAAGGAAGAGGACGTGGGA
GGAAAGAAACAGGGACAGCAAAACCTGGCGTTTCCACGGTACCAAACACAACTCAAGCATCGACTCCTCC
GCAGACCCAGACCCCTCAGCCGAATCCTCCTCCTGTGCAGGCCACGCCTCACCCCTTCCCTGCCGTCACC
CCGGACCTCATCGTCCAGACCCCTGTCATGACAGTGGTGCCTCCCCAGCCACTGCAGCCCCCCCCGCCAG
TGCCCCCCCAGCCACAACCCCCACCCGCTCCAGCTCCCCAGCCCGTACAGAGCCACCCACCCATCATCGC
GGCCACCCCACAGCCTGTGAAGACAAAGAAGGGAGTGAAGAGGAAAGCAGACACCACCACCCCCACCACC
ATTGACCCCATTCACGAGCCACCCTCGCTGCCCCCGGAGCCCAAGACCACCAAGCTGGGCCAGCGGCGGG
AGAGCAGCCGGCCTGTGAAACCTCCAAAGAAGGACGTGCCCGACTCTCAGCAGCACCCAGCACCAGAGAA
GAGCAGCAAGGTCTCGGAGCAGCTCAAGTGCTGCAGCGGCATCCTCAAGGAGATGTTTGCCAAGAAGCAC
GCCGCCTACGCCTGGCCCTTCTACAAGCCTGTGGACGTGGAGGCACTGGGCCTACACGACTACTGTGACA
TCATCAAGCACCCCATGGACATGAGCACAATCAAGTCTAAACTGGAGGCCCGTGAGTACCGTGATGCTCA
GGAGTTTGGTGCTGACGTCCGATTGATGTTCTCCAACTGCTATAAGTACAACCCTCCTGACCATGAGGTG
GTGGCCATGGCCCGCAAGCTCCAGGATGTGTTCGAAATGCGCTTTGCCAAGATGCCGGACGAGCCTGAGG
AGCCAGTGGTGGCCGTGTCCTCCCCGGCAGTGCCCCCTCCCACCAAGGTTGTGGCCCCGCCCTCATCCAG
CGACAGCAGCAGCGATAGCTCCTCGGACAGTGACAGTTCGACTGATGACTCTGAGGAGGAGCGAGCCCAG
CGGCTGGCTGAGCTCCAGGAGCAGCTCAAAGCCGTGCACGAGCAGCTTGCAGCCCTCTCTCAGCCCCAGC
AGAACAAACCAAAGAAAAAGGAGAAAGACAAGAAGGAAAAGAAAAAAGAAAAGCACAAAAGGAAAGAGGA
AGTGGAAGAGAATAAAAAAAGCAAAGCCAAGGAACCTCCTCCTAAAAAGACGAAGAAAAATAATAGCAGC
AACAGCAATGTGAGCAAGAAGGAGCCAGCGCCCATGAAGAGCAAGCCCCCTCCCACGTATGAG
[249 nt withheld, positions 2985-3233]
GAGAAAGTTGATGTGATTGCCGGCTCCTCCAAGATGAAGGGCTTCTCGTCCTCAGAGTCGGAGAGCTCCA
GTGAGTCCAGCTCCTCTGACAGCGAAGACTCCGAAACAGAGATGGCTCCGAAGTCAAAAAAGAAGGGGCA
CCCCGGGAGGGAGCAGAAGAAGCACCATCATCACCACCATCAGCAGATGCAGCAGGCCCCGGCTCCTGTG
CCCCAGCAGCCGCCCCCGCCTCCCCAGCAGCCCCCACCGCCTCCACCTCCGCAGCAGCAACAGCAGCCGC
CACCCCCGCCTCCCCCACCCTCCATGCCGCAGCAGGCAGCCCCGGCGATGAAGTCCTCGCCCCCACCCTT
CATTGCCACCCAGGTGCCCGTCCTGGAGCCCCAGCTCCCAGGCAGCGTCTTTGACCCCATCGGCCACTTC
ACCCAGCCCATCCTGCACCTGCCGCAGCCTGAGCTGCCCCCTCACCTGCCCCAGCCGCCTGAGCACAGCA
CTCCACCCCATCTCAACCAGCACGCAGTGGTCTCTCCTCCAGCTTTGCACAACGCACTACCCCAGCAGCC
ATCACGGCCCAGCAACCGAGCCGCTGCCCTGCCTCCCAAGCCCGCCCGGCCCCCAGCCGTGTCACCAGCC
TTGACCCAAACACCCCTGCTCCCACAGCCCCCCATGGCCCAACCCCCCCAAGTGCTGCTGGAGGATGAAG
AGCCACCTGCCCCACCCCTCACCTCCATGCAGATGCAGCTGTACCTGCAGCAGCTGCAGAAGGTGCAGCC
CCCTACGCCGCTACTCCCTTCCGTGAAGGTGCAGTCCCAGCCCCCACCCCCCCTGCCGCCCCCACCCCAC
CCCTCTGTGCAGCAGCAGCTGCAGCAGCAGCCGCCACCACCCCCACCACCCCAGCCCCAGCCTCCACCCC
AGCAGCAGCATCAGCCCCCTCCACGGCCCGTGCACTTGCAGCCCATGCAGTTTTCCACCCACATCCAACA
GCCCCCGCCACCCCAGGGCCAGCAGCCCCCCCATCCGCCCCCAGGCCAGCAGCCACCCCCGCCGCAGCCT
GCCAAGCCTCAGCAAGTCATCCAGCACCACCATTCACCCCGGCACCACAAGTCGGACCCCTACTCAACCG
GTCACCTCCGCGAAGCCCCCTCCCCGCTTATGATACATTCCCCCCAGATGTCACAGTTCCAGAGCCTGAC
CCACCAGTCTCCACCCCAGCAAAACGTCCAGCCTAAGAAACAGGAGCTGCGTGCTGCCTCCGTGGTCCAG
CCCCAGCCCCTCGTGGTGGTGAAGGAGGAGAAGATCCACTCACCCATCATCCGCAGCGAGCCCTTCAGCC
CCTCGCTGCGGCCGGAGCCCCCCAAGCACCCGGAGAGCATCAAGGCCCCCGTCCACCTGCCCCAGCGGCC
GGAAATGAAGCCTGTGGATGTCGGGAGGCCTGTGATCCGGCCCCCAGAGCAGAACGCACCGCCACCAGGG
GCCCCTGACAAGGACAAACAGAAACAGGAGCCGAAGACTCCAGTTGCGCCCAAAAAGGACCTGAAAATCA
AGAACATGGGCTCCTGGGCCAGCCTAGTGCAGAAGCATCCGACCACCCCCTCCTCCACAGCCAAGTCATC
CAGCGACAGCTTCGAGCAGTTCCGCCGCGCCGCTCGGGAGAAAGAGGAGCGTGAGAAGGCCCTGAAGGCT
CAGGCCGAGCACGCTGAGAAGGAGAAGGAGCGGCTGCGGCAGGAGCGCATGAGGAGCCGAGAGGACGAGG
ATGCGCTGGAGCAGGCCCGGCGGGCCCATGAGGAGGCACGTCGGCGCCAGGAGCAGCAGCAGCAGCAGCG
CCAGGAGCAACAGCAGCAGCAGCAACAGCAAGCAGCTGCGGTGGCTGCCGCCGCCACCCCACAGGCCCAG
AGCTCCCAGCCCCAGTCCATGCTGGACCAGCAGAGGGAGTTGGCCCGGAAGCGGGAGCAGGAGCGAAGAC
GCCGGGAAGCCATGGCAGCTACCATTGACATGAATTTCCAGAGTGATCTATTGTCAATATTTGAAGAAAA
TCTTTTCTGAGCGGCCGCTCGAGTCTAGAGGGCCCGTTTAAACCCGCTGATCAGCCTCGACTGTGCCTTC
TAGTTGCCAGCCATCTGTTGTTTGCCCCTCCCCCGTGCCTTCCTTGACCCTGGAAGGTGCCACTCCCACT
GTCCTTTCCTAATAAAATGAGGAAATTGCATCGCATTGTCTGAGTAGGTGTCATTCTATTCTGGGGGGTG
GGGTGGGGCAGGACAGCAAGGGGGAGGATTGGGAAGACAATAGCAGGCATGCTGGGGATGCGGTGGGCTC
TATGGCTTCTGAGGCGGAAAGAACCAGCTGGGGCTCTAGGGGGTATCCCC
[124 nt withheld, positions 5594-5717]
C
[91 nt withheld, positions 5719-5809]
A
[49 nt withheld, positions 5811-5859]
CCTTTGACGTTGGAGTCCACGTTCTTT
[37 nt withheld, positions 5887-5923]
ACCCTATCTCGGTCTATTCTTTTGATTTATAAGGGATTTTGCCGATTTCGGCCTATTGGTTAAAAAATGA
GCTGATTTAACAAAAATTTAACGCGAATTAATTCTGTGGAATGTGTGTCAGTTAGGGTGTGGAAAGTCCC
CAGGCTCCCCAGCAGGCAGAAGTATGCAAAGCATGCATCTCAATTAGTCAGCAACCAGGTGTGGAAAGTC
CCCAGGCTCCCCAGCAGGCAGAAGTATGCAAAGCATGCATCTCAATTAGTCAGCAACCATAGTCCCGCCC
CTAACTCCGCCCATCCCGCCCCTAACTCCGCCCAGTTCCGCCCATTCTCCGCCCCATGGCTGACTAATTT
TTTTTATTTATGCAGAGGCCGAGGCCGCCTCTGCCTCTGAGCTATTCCAGAAGTAGTGAGGAGGCTTTTT
TGGAGGCCTAGGCTTTTGCAAAAAGCTCCCGGGAGCTTGTATATCCATTTTCGGATCTGATCAGCACGTG
TTGACAATTAATCATCGGCATAGTATATCGGCATAGTATAATACGACAAGGTGAGGAACTAAACCATGGC
CAAGTTGACCAGTGCCGTTCCGGTGCTCACCGCGCGCGACGTCGCCGGAGCGGTCGAGTTCTGGACCGAC
CGGCTCGGGTTCTCCCGGGACTTCGTGGAGGACGACTTCGCCGGTGTGGTCCGGGACGACGTGACCCTGT
TCATCAGCGCGGTCCAGGACCAGGTGGTGCCGGACAACACCCTGGCCTGGGTGTGGGTGCGCGGCCTGGA
CGAGCTGTACGCCGAGTGGTCGGAGGTCGTGTCCACGAACTTCCGGGACGCCTCCGGGCCGGCCATGACC
GAGATCGGCGAGCAGCCGTGGGGGCGGGAGTTCGCCCTGCGCGACCCGGCCGGCAACTGCGTGCACTTCG
TGGCCGAGGAGCAGGACTGACACGTGCTACGAGATTTCGATTCCACCGCCGCCTTCTATGAAAGGTTGGG
CTTCGGAATCGTTTTCCGGGACGCCGGCTGGATGATCCTCCAGCGCGGGGATCTCATGCTGGAGTTCTTC
GCCCACCCCAACTTGTTTATTGCAGCTTATAATGGTTACAAATAAAGCAATAGCATCACAAATTTCACAA
ATAAAGCATTTTTTTCACTGCATTCTAGTTGTGGTTTGTCCAAACTCATCAATGTATCTTATCATGTCTG
TATACCGTCGACCTCTAGCTAGAGCTTGGCGTAATCATGGTCATAGCTGTTTCCTGTGTGAAATTGTTAT
CCGCTCACAATTCCACACAACATACGAGCCGGAAGCATAAAGTGTAAAGCCTGGGGTGCCTAATGAGTGA
GCTAACTCACATTAATTGCGTTGCGCTCACTGCCCGCTTTCCAGTCGGGAAACCTGTCGTGCCAGCTGCA
TTAATGAATCGGCCAACGCGCGGGGAGAGGCGGTTTGCGTATTGGGCGCTCTTCCGCTTCCTCGCTCACT
GACTCGCTGCGCTCGGTCGTTCGGCTGCGGCGAGCGGTATCAGCTCACTCAAAGGCGGTAATACGGTTAT
CCACAGAATCAGGGGATAACGCAGGAAAGAACATGTGAGCAAAAGGCCAGCAAAAGGCCAGGAACCGTAA
AAAGGCCGCGTTGCTGGCGTTTTTCCATAGGCTCCGCCCCCCTGACGAGCATCACAAAAATCGACGCTCA
AGTCAGAGGTGGCGAAACCCGACAGGACTATAAAGATACCAGGCGTTTCCCCCTGGAAGCTCCCTCGTGC
GCTCTCCTGTTCCGACCCTGCCGCTTACCGGATACCTGTCCGCCTTTCTCCCTTCGGGAAGCGTGGCGCT
TTCTCATAGCTCACGCTGTAGGTATCTCAGTTCGGTGTAGGTCGTTCGCTCCAAGCTGGGCTGTGTGCAC
GAACCCCCCGTTCAGCCCGACCGCTGCGCCTTATCCGGTAACTATCGTCTTGAGTCCAACCCGGTAAGAC
ACGACTTATCGCCACTGGCAGCAGCCACTGGTAACAGGATTAGCAGAGCGAGGTATGTAGGCGGTGCTAC
AGAGTTCTTGAAGTGGTGGCCTAACTACGGCTACACTAGAAGAACAGTATTTGGTATCTGCGCTCTGCTG
AAGCCAGTTACCTTCGGAAAAAGAGTTGGTAGCTCTTGATCCGGCAAACAAACCACCGCTGGTAGCGGTG
GTTTTTTTGTTTGCAAGCAGCAGATTACGCGCAGAAAAAAAGGATCTCAAGAAGATCCTTTGATCTTTTC
TACGGGGTCTGACGCTCAGTGGAACGAAAACTCACGTTAAGGGATTTTGGTCATGAGATTATCAAAAAGG
ATCTTCACCTAGATCCTTTTAAATTAAAAATGAAGTTTTAAATCAATCTAAAGTATATATGAGTAAACTT
GGTCTGACAGTTACCAATGCTTAATCAGTGAGGCACCTATCTCAGCGATCTGTCTATTTCGTTCATCCAT
AGTTGCCTGACTCCCCGTCGTGTAGATAACTACGATACGGGAGGGCTTACCATCTGGCCCCAGTGCTGCA
ATGATACCGCGAGACCCACGCTCACCGGCTCCAGATTTATCAGCAATAAACCAGCCAGCCGGAAGGGCCG
AGCGCAGAAGTGGTCCTGCAACTTTATCCGCCTCCATCCAGTCTATTAATTGTTGCCGGGAAGCTAGAGT
AAGTAGTTCGCCAGTTAATAGTTTGCGCAACGTTGTTGCCATTGCTACAGGCATCGTGGTGTCACGCTCG
TCGTTTGGTATGGCTTCATTCAGCTCCGGTTCCCAACGATCAAGGCGAGTTACATGATCCCCCATGTTGT
GCAAAAAAGCGGTTAGCTCCTTCGGTCCTCCGATCGTTGTCAGAAGTAAGTTGGCCGCAGTGTTATCACT
CATGGTTATGGCAGCACTGCATAATTCTCTTACTGTCATGCCATCCGTAAGATGCTTTTCTGTGACTGGT
GAGTACTCAACCAAGTCATTCTGAGAATAGTGTATGCGGCGACCGAGTTGCTCTTGCCCGGCGTCAATAC
GGGATAATACCGCGCCACATAGCAGAACTTTAAAAGTGCTCATCATTGGAAAACGTTCTTCGGGGCGAAA
ACTCTCAAGGATCTTACCGCTGTTGAGATCCAGTTCGATGTAACCCACTCGTGCACCCAACTGATCTTCA
GCATCTTTTACTTTCACCAGCGTTTCTGGGTGAGCAAAAACAGGAAGGCAAAATGCCGCAAAAAAGGGAA
TAAGGGCGACACGGAAATGTTGAATACTCATACTCTTCCTTTTTCAATATTATTGAAGCATTTATCAGGG
TTATTGTCTCATGAGCGGATACATATTTGAATGTATTTAGAAAAATAAACAAATAGGGGTTCCGCGCACA
TTTCCCCGAAAAGTGCCACCTGACGTC
