>Addgene plasmid #14441 | p4947 pcDNA4c hBrd4 full-length | addgene partial sequence | sequence record 117812 | BGH-rev 5'-TAGAAGGCACAGTCGAGG-3'
GTTTAAACGGGCCCTCTAGACTCGAGCGGCCGCTCAGAAAAGATTTTCTTCAAATATTGACAATAGATCA
CTCTGGAAATTCATGTCAATGGTAGCTGCCATGGCTTCCCGGCGTCTTCGCTCCTGCTCCCGCTTCCGGG
CCAACTCCCTCTGCTGGTCCAGCATGGACTGGGGCTGGGAGCTCTGGGCCTGTGGGGTGGCGGCGGCAGC
CACCGCAGCTGCTTGCTGTTGCTGCTGCTGCTGTTGCTCCTGGCGCTGCTGCTGCTGCTGCTCCTGGCGC
CGACGTGCCTCCTCATGGGCCCGCCGGGCCTGCTCCAGCGCATCCTCGTCCTCTCGGCTCCTCATGCGCT
CCTGCCGCAGCCGCTCCTTCTCCTTCTCAGCGTGCTCGGCCTGAGCCTTCAGGGCCTTCTCACGCTCCTC
TTTCTCCCGAGCGGCGCGGCGGAACTGCTCGAAGCTGTCGCTGGATGACTTGGCTGTGGAGGAGGGGGTG
GTCGGATGCTTCTGCACTAGGCTGGCCCAGGAGCCCATGTTCTTGATTTTCAGGTCCTTTTTGGGCGCAA
CTGGAGTCTTCGGCTCCTGTTTCTGTTTGTCCTTGTCAGGGGCCCCTGGTGGCGGTGCGTTCTGCTCTGG
GGGCCGGATCACAGGCCTCCCGACATCCACAGGCTTCATTTCCGGCCGCTGGGGCAGGTGGACGGGGGCC
TTGATGCTCTCCGGGTGCTTGGGGGGCTCCGGCCGCAGCGAGGGGCTGAAGGGCTCGCTGCGGATGATGG
GTGAGTGGATCTTCTCCTCCTTCACCACCACGAGGGGCTGGGGCTGGACCACGGAGGC
