>Addgene plasmid #14441 | p4947 pcDNA4c hBrd4 full-length | addgene partial sequence | sequence record 118670 | CMV-F 5'-CGCAAATGGGCGGTAGGCGTG-3'
CTATATAAGCAGAGCTCTCTGGCTAACTAGAGAACCCACTGCTTACTGGCTTATCGAAATTAATACGACT
CACTATAGGGAGACCCAAGCTGGCTAGCGTTTAAACTTAAGCTTAGCGCAGAGGCTTGGGGCAGCCGAGC
GGCAGCCAGGCCCCGGCCCGGGCCTCGGTTCCAGAAGGGAGAGGAGCCCGCCAAGGCGCGCAAGAGAGCG
GGCTGCCTCGCAGTCCGAGCCGGAGAGGGAGCGCGAGCCGCGCCGGCCCCGGACGGCCTCCGAAACCATG
GGGGGTTCTCATCATCATCATCATCATGGTATGGCTAGCATGACTGGTGGACAGCAAATGGGTCGGGATC
TGTACGACGATGACGATAAGGTACCAGGATCCATGTCTGCGGAGAGCGGCCCTGGGACGAGATTGAGAAA
TCTGCCAGTAATGGGGGATGGACTAGAAACTTCCCAAATGTCTACAACACAGGCCCAGGCCCAACCCCAG
CCAGCCAACGCAGCCAGCACCAACCCCCCGCCCCCAGAGACCTCCAACCCTAACAAGCCCAAGAGGCAG
[286 nt withheld, positions 560-845]
